>Addgene plasmid #231349 | pscAAV.BC(p1-6)-CAG-EGFP-SV40pA-BC(p1-6) | addgene full sequence | sequence record 459910 | Addgene NGS Result
TTGAGATCCTTTTTTTCTGCGCGTAATCTGCTGCTTGCAAACAAAAAAACCACCGCTACCAGCGGTGGTT
TGTTTGCCGGATCAAGAGCTACCAACTCTTTTTCCGAAGGTAACTGGCTTCAGCAGAGCGCAGATACCAA
ATACTGTTCTTCTAGTGTAGCCGTAGTTAGGCCACCACTTCAAGAACTCTGTAGCACCGCCTACATACCT
CGCTCTGCTAATCCTGTTACCAGTGGCTGCTGCCAGTGGCGATAAGTCGTGTCTTACCGGGTTGGACTCA
AGACGATAGTTACCGGATAAGGCGCAGCGGTCGGGCTGAACGGGGGGTTCGTGCACACAGCCCAGCTTGG
AGCGAACGACCTACACCGAACTGAGATACCTACAGCGTGAGCTATGAGAAAGCGCCACGCTTCCCGAAGG
GAGAAAGGCGGACAGGTATCCGGTAAGCGGCAGGGTCGGAACAGGAGAGCGCACGAGGGAGCTTCCAGGG
GGAAACGCCTGGTATCTTTATAGTCCTGTCGGGTTTCGCCACCTCTGACTTGAGCGTCGATTTTTGTGAT
GCTCGTCAGGGGGGCGGAGCCTATGGAAAAACGCCAGCAACGCGGCCTTTTTACGGTTCCTGGCCTTTTG
CTGGCCTTTTGCTCACATGTTCTTTCCTGCGTTATCCCCTGATTCTGTGGATAACCGTATTACCGCCTTT
GAGTGAGCTGATACCGCTCGCCGCAGCCGAACGACCGAGCGCAGCGAGTCAGTGAGCGAGGAAGCGGAAG
AGCGCCCAATACGCAAACCGCCTCTCCCCGCGCGTTGGCCGATTCATTAATGCAGCTGGCACGACAGGTT
TCCCGACTGGAAAGCGGGCAGTGAGCGCAACGCAATTAATGTGAGTTAGCTCACTCATTAGGCACCCCAG
GCTTTACACTTTATGCTTCCGGCTCGTATGTTGTGTGGAATTGTGAGCGGATAACAATTTCACACAGGAA
ACAGCTATGACCATGATTACGCCAAGCTCTCGAGATCTAGAAAGCTTCCCGGGGGGATCTGGGCCACTCC
CTCTCTGCGCGCTCGCTCGCTCACTGAGGCCGGGCGACCAAAGGTCGCCCGGCCTCAGTGAGCGAGCGAG
CGCGCAGAGAGGGAGTGGCCAACTCCATCACTAGGGGTTCCTGGAGGGGTGGAGTCGTGACCTTGACAGG
AGGATTCTCTCATCACTGAAACAAAAGAAGCTGTTCCAATCCACGAACCCGAACCTGAATCACTTTCTTT
GAATTTTTTGCGACTGGTGTTCAAGCTGAATTTAAGTTCCCGGTATTAGACAAATTCCTGGCCATGCCTT
TTATTTTAGAATGACGACATTTCCGCCTTGTACCTTATTCAGGCCATTGACGTCAATAATGACGTATGTT
CCCATAGTAACGCCAATAGGGACTTTCCATTGACGTCAATGGGTGGAGTATTTACGGTAAACTGCCCACT
TGGCAGTACATCAAGTGTATCATATGCCAAGTACGCCCCCTATTGACGTCAATGACGGTAAATGGCCCGC
CTGGCATTATGCCCAGTACATGACCTTATGGGACTTTCCTACTTGGCAGTACATCTACGTATTAGTCATC
GCTATTACCATGGTCGAGGTGAGCCCCACGTTCTGCTTCACTCTCCCCATCTCCCCCCCCTCCCCACCCC
CAATTTTGTATTTATTTATTTTTTAATTATTTTGTGCAGCGATGGGGGCGGGGGGGGGGGGGGGGCGCGC
GCCAGGCGGGGCGGGGCGGGGCGAGGGGCGGGGCGGGGCGAGGCGGAGAGGTGCGGCGGCAGCCAATCAG
AGCGGCGCGCTCCGAAAGTTTCCTTTTATGGCGAGGCGGCGGCGGCGGCGGCCCTATAAAAAGCGAAGCG
CGCGGCGGGCGGGAGTCGCTGCGCGCTGCCTTCGCCCCGTGCCCCGCTCCGCCGCCGCCTCGCGCCGCCC
GCCCCGGCTCTGACTGACCGCGTTACTCCCACAGGTGAGCGGGCGGGACGGCCCTTCTCCTCCGGGCTGT
AATTAGCGCTTGGTTTAATGACGGCTTGTTTCTTTTCTGTGGCTGCGTGAAAGCCTTGAGGGGCTCCGGG
AGGGCCCTTTGTGCGGGGGGAGCGGCTCGGGGCTGTCCGCGGGGGGACGGCTGCCTTCGGGGGGGACGGG
GCAGGGCGGGGTTCGGCTTCTGGCGTGTGACCGGCGGCTCTAGAGCCTCTGCTAACCATGTTCATGCCTT
CTTCTTTTTCCTACAGCTCCTGGGCAACGTGCTGGTTATTGTGCTGTCTCATCATTTTGGCAAAGAATTG
GATCCACCGGTCGCCACCATGGTGAGCAAGGGCGAGGAGCTGTTCACCGGGGTGGTGCCCATCCTGGTCG
AGCTGGACGGCGACGTAAACGGCCACAAGTTCAGCGTGTCCGGCGAGGGCGAGGGCGATGCCACCTACGG
CAAGCTGACCCTGAAGTTCATCTGCACCACCGGCAAGCTGCCCGTGCCCTGGCCCACCCTCGTGACCACC
CTGACCTACGGCGTGCAGTGCTTCAGCCGCTACCCCGACCACATGAAGCAGCACGACTTCTTCAAGTCCG
CCATGCCCGAAGGCTACGTCCAGGAGCGCACCATCTTCTTCAAGGACGACGGCAACTACAAGACCCGCGC
CGAGGTGAAGTTCGAGGGCGACACCCTGGTGAACCGCATCGAGCTGAAGGGCATCGACTTCAAGGAGGAC
GGCAACATCCTGGGGCACAAGCTGGAGTACAACTACAACAGCCACAACGTCTATATCATGGCCGACAAGC
AGAAGAACGGCATCAAGGTGAACTTCAAGATCCGCCACAACATCGAGGACGGCAGCGTGCAGCTCGCCGA
CCACTACCAGCAGAACACCCCCATCGGCGACGGCCCCGTGCTGCTGCCCGACAACCACTACCTGAGCACC
CAGTCCGCCCTGAGCAAAGACCCCAACGAGAAGCGCGATCACATGGTCCTGCTGGAGTTCGTGACCGCCG
CCGGGATCACTCTCGGCATGGACGAGCTGTACAAGTAAAGCGGCCGCTAGGCCTCACCTGCGATCTCGAT
GCTTTATTTGTGAAATTTGTGATGCTATTGCTTTATTTGTAACCATTATAAGCTGCAATAAACAAGTTAA
CAACAACAATTGCATTCATTTTATGTTTCAGGTTCAGGGGGAGGTGTGGGAGGTTTTTTAAACATTCTAA
AATAAAAGGCATGGCCAGGAATTTGTCTAATACCGGGAACTTAAATTCAGCTTGAACACCAGTCGCAAAA
AATTCAAAGAAAGTGATTCAGGTTCGGGTTCGTGGATTGGAACAGCTTCTTTTGTTTCAGTGATGAGAGA
ATCCTCCTGTCACTAGTCCACTCCCTCTCTGCGCGCTCGCTCGCTCACTGAGGCCGGGCGACCAAAGGTC
GCCCGACGCCCGGGCTTTGCCCGGGCGGCCTCAGTGAGCGAGCGAGCGCGCAGAGAGGGACAGATCCGGG
CCCGCATGCGTCGACAATTCACTGGCCGTCGTTTTACAACGTCGTGACTGGGAAAACCCTGGCGTTACCC
AACTTAATCGCCTTGCAGCACATCCCCCTTTCGCCAGCTGGCGTAATAGCGAAGAGGCCCGCACCGATCG
CCCTTCCCAACAGTTGCGCAGCCTGAATGGCGAATGGCGCCTGATGCGGTATTTTCTCCTTACGCATCTG
TGCGGTATTTCACACCGCATATGGTGCACTCTCAGTACAATCTGCTCTGATGCCGCATAGTTAAGCCAGC
CCCGACACCCGCCAACACCCGCTGACGCGCCCTGACGGGCTTGTCTGCTCCCGGCATCCGCTTACAGACA
AGCTGTGACCGTCTCCGGGAGCTGCATGTGTCAGAGGTTTTCACCGTCATCACCGAAACGCGCGAGACGA
AAGGGCCTCGTGATACGCCTATTTTTATAGGTTAATGTCATGATAATAATGGTTTCTTAGACGTCAGGTG
GCACTTTTCGGGGAAATGTGCGCGGAACCCCTATTTGTTTATTTTTCTAAATACATTCAAATATGTATCC
GCTCATGAGACAATAACCCTGATAAATGCTTCAATAATATTGAAAAAGGAAGAGTATGAGTATTCAACAT
TTCCGTGTCGCCCTTATTCCCTTTTTTGCGGCATTTTGCCTTCCTGTTTTTGCTCACCCAGAAACGCTGG
TGAAAGTAAAAGATGCTGAAGATCAGTTGGGTGCACGAGTGGGTTACATCGAACTGGATCTCAACAGCGG
TAAGATCCTTGAGAGTTTTCGCCCCGAAGAACGTTTTCCAATGATGAGCACTTTTAAAGTTCTGCTATGT
GGCGCGGTATTATCCCGTATTGACGCCGGGCAAGAGCAACTCGGTCGCCGCATACACTATTCTCAGAATG
ACTTGGTTGAGTACTCACCAGTCACAGAAAAGCATCTTACGGATGGCATGACAGTAAGAGAATTATGCAG
TGCTGCCATAACCATGAGTGATAACACTGCGGCCAACTTACTTCTGACAACGATCGGAGGACCGAAGGAG
CTAACCGCTTTTTTGCACAACATGGGGGATCATGTAACTCGCCTTGATCGTTGGGAACCGGAGCTGAATG
AAGCCATACCAAACGACGAGCGTGACACCACGATGCCTGTAGCAATGGCAACAACGTTGCGCAAACTATT
AACTGGCGAACTACTTACTCTAGCTTCCCGGCAACAATTAATAGACTGGATGGAGGCGGATAAAGTTGCA
GGACCACTTCTGCGCTCGGCCCTTCCGGCTGGCTGGTTTATTGCTGATAAATCTGGAGCCGGTGAGCGTG
GGTCTCGCGGTATCATTGCAGCACTGGGGCCAGATGGTAAGCCCTCCCGTATCGTAGTTATCTACACGAC
GGGGAGTCAGGCAACTATGGATGAACGAAATAGACAGATCGCTGAGATAGGTGCCTCACTGATTAAGCAT
TGGTAACTGTCAGACCAAGTTTACTCATATATACTTTAGATTGATTTAAAACTTCATTTTTAATTTAAAA
GGATCTAGGTGAAGATCCTTTTTGATAATCTCATGACCAAAATCCCTTAACGTGAGTTTTCGTTCCACTG
AGCGTCAGACCCCGTAGAAAAGATCAAAGGATCTTC
Features (pLannotate 1.2.2; 20 found; start..end, strand, type, name):
      1..589     +  rep_origin     ori: high-copy-number ColE1/pMB1/pBR322/pUC origin of replication
    772..864     +  CDS            lacI (fragment): lac repressor; lacI; The lac repressor binds to the lac operator to inhibit transcription in E. coli. This inhibition can be relieved by adding lactose or isopropyl-β-D-thiogalactopyranoside (IPTG).
    877..898     +  protein_bind   CAP binding site: CAP binding activates transcription in the presence of cAMP. E. coli catabolite activator protein
    913..943     +  promoter       lac promoter: promoter for the E. coli lac operon
    951..967     +  protein_bind   lac operator: The lac repressor binds to the lac operator to inhibit transcription in E. coli. This inhibition can be relieved by adding lactose or isopropyl-β-D-thiogalactopyranoside (IPTG). lac repressor encoded by lacI
   1042..1101    +  repeat_region  AAV2 ITR (fragment): inverted terminal repeat of adeno-associated virus serotype 2 inverted
   1093..1162    -  repeat_region  AAV2 ITR (fragment): inverted terminal repeat of adeno-associated virus serotype 2 inverted
   1374..1622    +  enhancer       CMV enhancer (fragment): human cytomegalovirus immediate early enhancer
   1624..1901    +  promoter       chicken β-actin promoter: No description available
   1902..2037    +  intron         hybrid intron (fragment): hybrid between chicken β-actin (CBA) and minute virus of mice (MMV) introns (Gray et al., 2011)
   2126..2256    +  intron         chimeric intron (fragment): chimera between introns from chicken β-actin and rabbit β-globin
   2254..2322    +  CDS            HBB (fragment): HBB_LEPEU - Experimental evidence at protein level: Swiss-Prot protein existence level 1. Involved in oxygen transport from the lung to the various peripheral tissues. From Lepus europaeus (European hare).
   2329..3048    +  CDS            EGFP: the original enhanced GFP (Yang et al., 1996) mammalian codon-optimized
   3079..3148    -  polyA_signal   SV40 poly(A) signal (fragment): SV40 polyadenylation signal
   3378..3483    +  repeat_region  AAV2 ITR (fragment): inverted terminal repeat of adeno-associated virus serotype 2 inverted
   3517..3674    +  CDS            lacZα (fragment): LacZα fragment of β-galactosidase; lacZ fragment
   3680..3779    -  misc_feature   bom (fragment): basis of mobility region from pBR322
   3881..3916    -  CDS            rop (fragment): Rop protein, which maintains plasmids at low copy number; rop
   4011..4115    +  promoter       AmpR promoter: bla
   4116..4976    +  CDS            AmpR: β-lactamase; bla; confers resistance to ampicillin, carbenicillin, and related antibiotics
