[The description below was written by a language model from this plasmid's Addgene catalogue record and pLannotate feature annotations shown in this document.]
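Description:
pscAAV.BC(p1-6)-CAG-EGFP-SV40pA-BC(p1-6) is a self-complementary AAV genome plasmid built on the pscAAV-CAG-GFP backbone. It is used to package recombinant AAV whose genomes carry barcode sequences for tracking vector concatemers. The 5,146 nt plasmid is propagated in E. coli through a high-copy ColE1/pUC-type origin and selected with ampicillin via the β-lactamase gene and its own promoter. Short remnants of lacI, the lac promoter/operator, lacZα, bom and rop are backbone leftovers with no evident role in the design.

Between the AAV2 inverted terminal repeats, which are annotated only as fragments, sits a CAG expression cassette. It comprises a CMV enhancer fragment, the chicken β-actin promoter and chicken β-actin/rabbit β-globin intron sequence. The short HBB hit just upstream of the reporter most likely reflects the β-globin portion of that intron rather than a coding element. CAG drives mammalian codon-optimized EGFP, followed by an SV40 polyadenylation signal.

The deposited insert is a 160 bp barcode element introduced by Gibson cloning. The construct name places barcode arrays at both ends of the genome, just inside the ITRs. They are not annotated in the feature table, although unannotated gaps flank the cassette on each side. The record lists the insert as BC(p1-10) while the plasmid name says BC(p1-6), and this discrepancy is not resolved by the record.

According to the stated purpose, the barcodes are concatemerization-dependent. They allow joined AAV genomes to be detected with the SpECTr method, while EGFP reports transduction and expression.
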