Addgene plasmid #231349: pscAAV.BC(p1-6)-CAG-EGFP-SV40pA-BC(p1-6)
Purpose: Self complementary AAV genome with concatemerization-dependent barcodes, for tracking AAV concatemers via SpECTr. Also expresses EGFP from CAG promoter.
Depositing lab: Viviana Gradinaru. Depositing organization: California Institute of Technology. Publication: Spatial genomics of AAV vectors reveals mechanism of transcriptional crosstalk that enables targeted delivery of large genetic cargo. Coughlin GM, Borsos M, Barcelona BH, Appling N, Mayfield AMH, Mackey ED, Eser RA, Jackson CR, Chen X, Kumar SR, Gradinaru V. Nat Biotechnol. 2025 Mar 20. doi: 10.1038/s41587-025-02565-4. PubMed 40113953.
Backbone
  Vector backbone: pscAAV-CAG-GFP
  Vector type: AAV
Growth in bacteria
  Bacterial resistance: Ampicillin, 100 μg/mL
  Growth temperature: 30°C
  Growth strain: NEB Stable
  Copy number: High Copy
Gene/Insert
  Gene/Insert name: BC(p1-10)
  Species: Other
  Insert size (bp): 160
  Cloning method: Gibson Cloning
Terms and licenses: Academic/Nonprofit Terms; Industry Terms: Not Available to Industry
Depositor comments: Also contains a CAG-driven EGFP
How to cite: pscAAV.BC(p1-6)-CAG-EGFP-SV40pA-BC(p1-6) was a gift from Viviana Gradinaru (Addgene plasmid # 231349 ; http://n2t.net/addgene:231349 ; RRID:Addgene_231349)
